>Addgene plasmid #131800 | pAcGFP-Hyg-CTCF-Nterm-N1 | addgene full sequence | sequence record 267776 | Addgene NGS Result
TAGTTATTAATAGTAATCAATTACGGGGTCATTAGTTCATAGCCCATATATGGAGTTCCGCGTTACATAA
CTTACGGTAAATGGCCCGCCTGGCTGACCGCCCAACGACCCCCGCCCATTGACGTCAATAATGACGTATG
TTCCCATAGTAACGCCAATAGGGACTTTCCATTGACGTCAATGGGTGGAGTATTTACGGTAAACTGCCCA
CTTGGCAGTACATCAAGTGTATCATATGCCAAGTACGCCCCCTATTGACGTCAATGACGGTAAATGGCCC
GCCTGGCATTATGCCCAGTACATGACCTTATGGGACTTTCCTACTTGGCAGTACATCTACGTATTAGTCA
TCGCTATTACCATGGTGATGCGGTTTTGGCAGTACATCAATGGGCGTGGATAGCGGTTTGACTCACGGGG
ATTTCCAAGTCTCCACCCCATTGACGTCAATGGGAGTTTGTTTTGGCACCAAAATCAACGGGACTTTCCA
AAATGTCGTAACAACTCCGCCCCATTGACGCAAATGGGCGGTAGGCGTGTACGGTGGGAGGTCTATATAA
GCAGAGCTGGTTTAGTGAACCGTCAGATCCGCTAGCGCTACCGGACTCAGATCTCGAGCTCAAGCTTATG
GAAGGTGATGCAGTCGAAGCCATTGTGGAGGAGTCCGAAACTTTTATTAAAGGAAAGGAGAGAAAGACTT
ACCAGAGACGCCGGGAAGGGGGCCAGGAAGAAGATGCCTGCCACTTACCCCAGAACCAGACGGATGGGGG
TGAGGTGGTCCAGGATGTCAACAGCAGTGTACAGATGGTGATGATGGAACAGCTGGACCCCACCCTTCTT
CAGATGAAGACTGAAGTAATGGAGGGCACAGTGGCTCCAGAAGCAGAGGCTGCTGTGGACGATACCCAGA
TTATAACTTTACAGGTTGTAAATATGGAGGAACAGCCCATAAACATAGGAGAACTTCAGCTTGTTCAAGT
ACCTGTTCCTGTGACTGTACCTGTTGCTACCACTTCAGTAGAAGAACTTCAGGGGGCTTATGAAAATGAA
GTGTCTAAAGAGGGCCTTGCGGAAAGTGAACCCATGATATGCCACACCCTACCTTTGCCTGAAGGGTTTC
AGGTGGTTAAAGTGGGGGCCAATGGAGAGGTGGAGACACTAGAACAAGGGGAACTTCCACCCCAGGAAGA
TCCTAGTTGGCAAAAAGACCCAGACTATCAGCCACCAGCCAAAAAAACAAAGAAAACCAAAAAGAGCAAA
CTGCGTTATACAGAGGAGGGCAAAGATGTAGATGTGTCTGTCTACGATTTTGAGGAAGAACAGCAGGAGG
GTCTGCTATCAGAGGTTAATGCAGAGAAAGTGGTTGGTAATATGAAGCCTCCAAAGCCAACAAAAATTAA
AAAGAAAGGTGTAAAGAAGACAGGCGTGAAGAAGACCGGCAGCAGCGGCGGTACCAGCGGCAAGAAGAGC
AAACGCGCTGGCCCAGATGGCGTAGAGGGGGAAAATGGAGGAGAAACGAAGAAGAGTAAACGTGGAAGAA
AAAGAAAGATGCGCGGGGATCCACCGGTCATGGTGAGCAAGGGCGCCGAGCTGTTCACCGGCATCGTGCC
CATCCTGATCGAGCTGAATGGCGATGTGAATGGCCACAAGTTCAGCGTGAGCGGCGAGGGCGAGGGCGAT
GCCACCTACGGCAAGCTGACCCTGAAGTTCATCTGCACCACCGGCAAGCTGCCTGTGCCCTGGCCCACCC
TGGTGACCACCCTGAGCTACGGCGTGCAGTGCTTCTCACGCTACCCCGATCACATGAAGCAGCACGACTT
CTTCAAGAGCGCCATGCCTGAGGGCTACATCCAGGAGCGCACCATCTTCTTCGAGGATGACGGCAACTAC
AAGTCGCGCGCCGAGGTGAAGTTCGAGGGCGATACCCTGGTGAATCGCATCGAGCTGACCGGCACCGATT
TCAAGGAGGATGGCAACATCCTGGGCAATAAGATGGAGTACAACTACAACGCCCACAATGTGTACATCAT
GACCGACAAGGCCAAGAATGGCATCAAGGTGAACTTCAAGATCCGCCACAACATCGAGGATGGCAGCGTG
CAGCTGGCCGACCACTACCAGCAGAATACCCCCATCGGCGATGGCCCTGTGCTGCTGCCCGATAACCACT
ACCTGTCCACCCAGAGCGCCCTGTCCAAGGACCCCAACGAGAAGCGCGATCACATGATCTACTTCGGCTT
CGTGACCGCCGCCGCCATCACCCACGGCATGGATGAGCTGTACAAGTGAGCGGCCGCGACTCTAGATCAT
AATCAGCCATACCACATTTGTAGAGGTTTTACTTGCTTTAAAAAACCTCCCACACCTCCCCCTGAACCTG
AAACATAAAATGAATGCAATTGTTGTTGTTAACTTGTTTATTGCAGCTTATAATGGTTACAAATAAAGCA
ATAGCATCACAAATTTCACAAATAAAGCATTTTTTTCACTGCATTCTAGTTGTGGTTTGTCCAAACTCAT
CAATGTATCTTAAGGCGTAAATTGTAAGCGTTAATATTTTGTTAAAATTCGCGTTAAATTTTTGTTAAAT
CAGCTCATTTTTTAACCAATAGGCCGAAATCGGCAAAATCCCTTATAAATCAAAAGAATAGACCGAGATA
GGGT
[37 nt withheld, positions 2665-2701]
AAAGAACGTGGACTCCAACGTCAAAGG
[49 nt withheld, positions 2729-2777]
T
[91 nt withheld, positions 2779-2869]
G
[124 nt withheld, positions 2871-2994]
CAGGTGGCACTTTTCGGGGAAATGTGCGCGGAACCCCTATTTGTTTATTTTTCTAAATACATTCAAATAT
GTATCCGCTCATGAGACAATAACCCTGATAAATGCTTCAATAATATTGAAAAAGGAAGAGTCCTGAGGCG
GAAAGAACCAGCTGTGGAATGTGTGTCAGTTAGGGTGTGGAAAGTCCCCAGGCTCCCCAGCAGGCAGAAG
TATGCAAAGCATGCATCTCAATTAGTCAGCAACCAGGTGTGGAAAGTCCCCAGGCTCCCCAGCAGGCAGA
AGTATGCAAAGCATGCATCTCAATTAGTCAGCAACCATAGTCCCGCCCCTAACTCCGCCCATCCCGCCCC
TAACTCCGCCCAGTTCCGCCCATTCTCCGCCCCATGGCTGACTAATTTTTTTTATTTATGCAGAGGCCGA
GGCCGCCTCGGCCTCTGAGCTATTCCAGAAGTAGTGAGGAGGCTTTTTTGGAGGCCTAGGCTTTTGCAAA
GATCGATATGAAAAAGCCTGAACTCACCGCGACGTCTGTCGAGAAGTTTCTGATCGAAAAGTTCGACAGC
GTCTCCGACCTGATGCAGCTCTCGGAGGGCGAAGAATCTCGTGCTTTCAGCTTCGATGTAGGAGGGCGTG
GATATGTCCTGCGGGTAAATAGCTGCGCCGATGGTTTCTACAAAGATCGTTATGTTTATCGGCACTTTGC
ATCGGCCGCGCTCCCGATTCCGGAAGTGCTTGACATTGGGGAATTCAGCGAGAGCCTGACCTATTGCATC
TCCCGCCGTGCACAGGGTGTCACGTTGCAAGACCTGCCTGAAACCGAACTGCCCGCTGTTCTGCAGCCGG
TCGCGGAGGCCATGGATGCGATCGCTGCGGCCGATCTTAGCCAGACGAGCGGGTTCGGCCCATTCGGACC
GCAAGGAATCGGTCAATACACTACATGGCGTGATTTCATATGCGCGATTGCTGATCCCCATGTGTATCAC
TGGCAAACTGTGATGGACGACACCGTCAGTGCGTCCGTCGCGCAGGCTCTCGATGAGCTGATGCTTTGGG
CCGAGGACTGCCCCGAAGTCCGGCACCTCGTGCACGCGGATTTCGGCTCCAACAATGTCCTGACGGACAA
TGGCCGCATAACAGCGGTCATTGACTGGAGCGAGGCGATGTTCGGGGATTCCCAATACGAGGTCGCCAAC
ATCTTCTTCTGGAGGCCGTGGTTGGCTTGTATGGAGCAGCAGACGCGCTACTTCGAGCGGAGGCATCCGG
AGCTTGCAGGATCGCCGCGGCTCCGGGCGTATATGCTCCGCATTGGTCTTGACCAACTCTATCAGAGCTT
GGTTGACGGCAATTTCGATGATGCAGCTTGGGCGCAGGGTCGATGCGACGCAATCGTCCGATCCGGAGCC
GGGACTGTCGGGCGTACACAAATCGCCCGCAGAAGCGCGGCCGTCTGGACCGATGGCTGTGTAGAAGTAC
TCGCCGATAGTGGAAACCGACGCCCCAGCACTCGTCCGAGGGCAAAGGAATAGAGTTCTAGAGGATCATA
ATCAGCCATACCACATTTGTAGAGGTTTTACTTGCTTTAAAAAACCTCCCACACCTCCCCCTGAACCTGA
AACATAAAATGAATGCAATTGTTGTTGTTAACTTGTTTATTGCAGCTTATAATGGTTACAAATAAAGCAA
TAGCATCACAAATTTCACAAATAAAGCATTTTTTTCACTGCCTCGCGATCCACAACCATGGCGAAAGGGC
CTCGTGATACGCCTATTTTTATAGGTTAATGTCATGATAATAATGGTTTCTTAGACGTCAGGTGGCACTT
TTCGGGGAAATGTGCGCGGAACCCCTATTTGTTTATTTTTCTAAATACATTCAAATATGTATCCGCTCAT
GAGACAATAACCCTGATAAATGCTTCAATAATATTGAAAAAGGAAGAGTATGAGTATTCAACATTTCCGT
GTCGCCCTTATTCCCTTTTTTGCGGCATTTTGCCTTCCTGTTTTTGCTCACCCAGAAACGCTGGTGAAAG
TAAAAGATGCTGAAGATCAGTTGGGTGCACGAGTGGGTTACATCGAACTGGATCTCAACAGCGGTAAGAT
CCTTGAGAGTTTTCGCCCCGAAGAACGTTTTCCAATGATGAGCACTTTTAAAGTTCTGCTATGTGGCGCG
GTATTATCCCGTGTTGACGCCGGGCAAGAGCAACTCGGTCGCCGCATACACTATTCTCAGAATGACTTGG
TTGAGTACTCACCAGTCACAGAAAAGCATCTTACGGATGGCATGACAGTAAGAGAATTATGCAGTGCTGC
CATAACCATGAGTGATAACACTGCGGCCAACTTACTTCTGACAACGATCGGAGGACCGAAGGAGCTAACC
GCTTTTTTGCACAACATGGGGGATCATGTAACTCGCCTTGATCGTTGGGAACCGGAGCTGAATGAAGCCA
TACCAAACGACGAGCGTGACACCACGATGCCTGTAGCAATGGCAACAACGTTGCGCAAACTATTAACTGG
CGAACTACTTACTCTAGCTTCCCGGCAACAATTAATAGACTGGATGGAGGCGGATAAAGTTGCAGGACCA
CTTCTGCGCTCGGCCCTTCCGGCTGGCTGGTTTATTGCTGATAAATCTGGAGCCGGTGAGCGTGGGTCTC
GCGGTATCATTGCAGCACTGGGGCCAGATGGTAAGCCCTCCCGTATCGTAGTTATCTACACGACGGGGAG
TCAGGCAACTATGGATGAACGAAATAGACAGATCGCTGAGATAGGTGCCTCACTGATTAAGCATTGGTAA
GGCGCGCCAGGCCCTGCCATAGCCTCAGGTTACTCATATATACTTTAGATTGATTTAAAACTTCATTTTT
AATTTAAAAGGATCTAGGTGAAGATCCTTTTTGATAATCTCATGACCAAAATCCCTTAACGTGAGTTTTC
GTTCCACTGAGCGTCAGACCCCGTAGAAAAGATCAAAGGATCTTCTTGAGATCCTTTTTTTCTGCGCGTA
ATCTGCTGCTTGCAAACAAAAAAACCACCGCTACCAGCGGTGGTTTGTTTGCCGGATCAAGAGCTACCAA
CTCTTTTTCCGAAGGTAACTGGCTTCAGCAGAGCGCAGATACCAAATACTGTTCTTCTAGTGTAGCCGTA
GTTAGGCCACCACTTCAAGAACTCTGTAGCACCGCCTACATACCTCGCTCTGCTAATCCTGTTACCAGTG
GCTGCTGCCAGTGGCGATAAGTCGTGTCTTACCGGGTTGGACTCAAGACGATAGTTACCGGATAAGGCGC
AGCGGTCGGGCTGAACGGGGGGTTCGTGCACACAGCCCAGCTTGGAGCGAACGACCTACACCGAACTGAG
ATACCTACAGCGTGAGCTATGAGAAAGCGCCACGCTTCCCGAAGGGAGAAAGGCGGACAGGTATCCGGTA
AGCGGCAGGGTCGGAACAGGAGAGCGCACGAGGGAGCTTCCAGGGGGAAACGCCTGGTATCTTTATAGTC
CTGTCGGGTTTCGCCACCTCTGACTTGAGCGTCGATTTTTGTGATGCTCGTCAGGGGGGCGGAGCCTATG
GAAAAACGCCAGCAACGCGGCCTTTTTACGGTTCCTGGCCTTTTGCTGGCCTTTTGCTCACATGTTCTTT
CCTGCGTTATCCCCTGATTCTGTGGATAACCGTATTACCGCCATGCAT
Features (pLannotate 1.2.2; 16 found; start..end, strand, type, name):
     61..364     +  enhancer       CMV enhancer: human cytomegalovirus immediate early enhancer
    365..568     +  promoter       CMV promoter: human cytomegalovirus (CMV) immediate early promoter
    591..627     +  misc_feature   MCS (fragment): multiple cloning site
    628..1413    +  CDS            CTCF (fragment): CTCF_HUMAN - Experimental evidence at protein level: Swiss-Prot protein existence level 1. Chromatin binding factor that binds to DNA sequence specific sites. Involved in transcriptional regulation by binding to chromatin insulators and preventing interaction between promoter and nearby enhancers and silencers. Acts as transcriptional repressor binding to promoters of vertebrate MYC gene and BAG1 gene. Also binds to the PLK and PIM1 promoters. Acts as a transcriptional activator of APP. Regulates APOA1/C3/A4/A5 gene cluster and controls MHC class II gene expression. Plays an essential role in
   1570..2289    +  CDS            AcGFP1: Aequorea coerulescens GFP mammalian codon-optimized
   2305..2388    +  CDS            large T antigen (fragment): large T antigen from SV40 (simian virus 40)
   2411..2532    +  polyA_signal   SV40 poly(A) signal: SV40 polyadenylation signal
   2566..2994    -  rep_origin     f1 ori (sequence partly withheld): f1 bacteriophage origin of replication; arrow indicates direction of (+) strand synthesis
   3021..3125    +  promoter       AmpR promoter: bla
   3127..3484    +  promoter       SV40 promoter: SV40 enhancer and early promoter
   3492..4517    +  CDS            HygR: aminoglycoside phosphotransferase from E. coli; aph(4)-Ia; confers resistance to hygromycin
   4528..4611    +  CDS            large T antigen (fragment): large T antigen from SV40 (simian virus 40)
   4634..4715    +  polyA_signal   SV40 poly(A) signal: SV40 polyadenylation signal
   4829..4933    +  promoter       AmpR promoter: bla
   4934..5794    +  CDS            AmpR: β-lactamase; bla; confers resistance to ampicillin, carbenicillin, and related antibiotics
   5980..6568    +  rep_origin     ori: high-copy-number ColE1/pMB1/pBR322/pUC origin of replication
