[The description below was written by a language model from this plasmid's Addgene catalogue record and pLannotate feature annotations shown in this document.]
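Description:
pAcGFP-Hyg-CTCF-Nterm-N1 is a 6,682 bp mammalian expression plasmid built on the pAcGFP-Hyg-N1 backbone, an "N1"-style vector in which an insert is cloned upstream of, and fused in frame to, a fluorescent protein. It is propagated in E. coli through a high-copy ColE1/pUC-type origin and selected with ampicillin via the bla gene. An f1 origin is also present. For selection in mammalian cells, an SV40 enhancer/early promoter drives a hygromycin phosphotransferase gene (HygR) followed by an SV40 polyadenylation signal, allowing stable lines to be established.

The expression cassette uses the human cytomegalovirus immediate-early enhancer and promoter to drive a fragment of human CTCF, inserted between the HindIII and BamHI sites of the multiple cloning site. It is followed by mammalian codon-optimised AcGFP1 (Aequorea coerulescens GFP) and an SV40 poly(A) signal. According to the record, the insert encodes the CTCF N-terminus (amino acids 2–265) with the rest of the protein removed, and this N-terminal region is joined through a linker peptide to the CTCF nuclear localisation signal. The deletion is recorded as "amino acids 796-2181", figures that appear to be nucleotide rather than residue coordinates. The annotated CTCF match ends about 150 bp before AcGFP1, and this unannotated gap would accommodate the linker, NLS and residual cloning-site sequence, though the table does not label them.

The product is a C-terminally GFP-tagged CTCF N-terminal domain. It suits live-cell or fixed-cell imaging of subcellular localisation and domain-mapping of CTCF interactions. The associated study concerns cytoplasmic mislocalisation of CTCF by mutant NPM1 in acute myeloid leukaemia.
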