Addgene plasmid #131800: pAcGFP-Hyg-CTCF-Nterm-N1
Purpose: Expresses the [N-terminus of human CTCF (a.a. 2-265)]-GFP in mammalian cells
Depositing lab: Mark Minden. Publication: NPM1c impedes CTCF functions through cytoplasmic mislocalization in acute myeloid leukemia. Wang AJ, Han Y, Jia N, Chen P, Minden MD. Leukemia. 2020 May;34(5):1278-1290. doi: 10.1038/s41375-019-0681-8. Epub 2019 Dec 12. PubMed 31831844.
Backbone
  Vector backbone: pAcGFP-Hyg-N1
  Backbone size w/o insert (bp): 5791
  Total vector size (bp): 6682
  Modifications to backbone: None
  Vector type: Mammalian Expression
  Selectable markers: Hygromycin
Growth in bacteria
  Bacterial resistance: Ampicillin, 100 μg/mL
  Growth temperature: 37°C
  Growth strain: DH5alpha
  Copy number: High Copy
Gene/Insert
  Gene/Insert name: CTCF
  Species: H. sapiens (human)
  Insert size (bp): 927
  Mutation: deleted amino acids 796-2181 (the N-terminus is linked to CTCF NLS using a linker peptide)
  Entrez Gene: CTCF (a.k.a. CFAP108, FAP108, MRD21)
  Tag / fusion protein: GFP (C terminal on insert); GFP (C terminal on backbone)
  Cloning method: Restriction Enzyme; 5′ cloning site HindIII (not destroyed); 3′ cloning site BamHI (unknown if destroyed)
  Sequencing primers: 5′ 50bp upstream of HINDIII site
Terms and licenses: Academic/Nonprofit Terms; Industry Terms: Not Available to Industry
Depositor comments: Made with the blood and sweat of Atom Wang
How to cite: pAcGFP-Hyg-CTCF-Nterm-N1 was a gift from Mark Minden (Addgene plasmid # 131800 ; http://n2t.net/addgene:131800 ; RRID:Addgene_131800)
